>Addgene plasmid #90626 | CHEK1 C1.2 gRNA | addgene full sequence | sequence record 183326 | Addgene NGS Result
GAGCGCAGCGAGTCAGTGAGCGAGGAAGCGGAAGAGCGCCCAATACGCAAACCGCCTCTCCCCGCGCGTT
GGCCGATTCATTAATGCAGCTGGCACGACAGGTTTCCCGACTGGAAAGCGGGCAGTGAGCGCAACGCAAT
TAATGTGAGTTAGCTCACTCATTAGGCACCCCAGGCTTTACACTTTATGCTTCCGGCTCGTATGTTGTGT
GGAATTGTGAGCGGATAACAATTTCACACAGGAAACAGCTATGACCATGATTACGCCAAGCGCGCAATTA
ACCCTCACTAAAGGGAACAAAAGCTGGAGCTGCAAGCTTAATGTAGTCTTATGCAATACTCTTGTAGTCT
TGCAACATGGTAACGATGAGTTAGCAACATGCCTTACAAGGAGAGAAAAAGCACCGTGCATGCCGATTGG
TGGAAGTAAGGTGGTACGATCGTGCCTTATTAGGAAGGCAACAGACGGGTCTGACATGGATTGGACGAAC
CACTGAATTGCCGCATTGCAGAGATATTGTATTTAAGTGCCTAGCTCGATACATAAACGGGTCTCTCTGG
TTAGACCAGATCTGAGCCTGGGAGCTCTCTGGCTAACTAGGGAACCCACTGCTTAAGCCTCAATAAAGCT
TGCCTTGAGTGCTTCAAGTAGTGTGTGCCCGTCTGTTGTGTGACTCTGGTAACTAGAGATCCCTCAGACC
CTTTTAGTCAGTGTGGAAAATCTCTAGCAGTGGCGCCCGAACAGGGACTTGAAAGCGAAAGGGAAACCAG
AGGAGCTCTCTCGACGCAGGACTCGGCTTGCTGAAGCGCGCACGGCAAGAGGCGAGGGGCGGCGACTGGT
GAGTACGCCAAAAATTTTGACTAGCGGAGGCTAGAAGGAGAGAGATGGGTGCGAGAGCGTCAGTATTAAG
CGGGGGAGAATTAGATCGCGATGGGAAAAAATTCGGTTAAGGCCAGGGGGAAAGAAAAAATATAAATTAA
AACATATAGTATGGGCAAGCAGGGAGCTAGAACGATTCGCAGTTAATCCTGGCCTGTTAGAAACATCAGA
AGGCTGTAGACAAATACTGGGACAGCTACAACCATCCCTTCAGACAGGATCAGAAGAACTTAGATCATTA
TATAATACAGTAGCAACCCTCTATTGTGTGCATCAAAGGATAGAGATAAAAGACACCAAGGAAGCTTTAG
ACAAGATAGAGGAAGAGCAAAACAAAAGTAAGACCACCGCACAGCAAGCGGCCGCTGATCTTCAGACCTG
GAGGAGGAGATATGAGGGACAATTGGAGAAGTGAATTATATAAATATAAAGTAGTAAAAATTGAACCATT
AGGAGTAGCACCCACCAAGGCAAAGAGAAGAGTGGTGCAGAGAGAAAAAAGAGCAGTGGGAATAGGAGCT
TTGTTCCTTGGGTTCTTGGGAGCAGCAGGAAGCACTATGGGCGCAGCGTCAATGACGCTGACGGTACAGG
CCAGACAATTATTGTCTGGTATAGTGCAGCAGCAGAACAATTTGCTGAGGGCTATTGAGGCGCAACAGCA
TCTGTTGCAACTCACAGTCTGGGGCATCAAGCAGCTCCAGGCAAGAATCCTGGCTGTGGAAAGATACCTA
AAGGATCAACAGCTCCTGGGGATTTGGGGTTGCTCTGGAAAACTCATTTGCACCACTGCTGTGCCTTGGA
ATGCTAGTTGGAGTAATAAATCTCTGGAACAGATTTGGAATCACACGACCTGGATGGAGTGGGACAGAGA
AATTAACAATTACACAAGCTTAATACACTCCTTAATTGAAGAATCGCAAAACCAGCAAGAAAAGAATGAA
CAAGAATTATTGGAATTAGATAAATGGGCAAGTTTGTGGAATTGGTTTAACATAACAAATTGGCTGTGGT
ATATAAAATTATTCATAATGATAGTAGGAGGCTTGGTAGGTTTAAGAATAGTTTTTGCTGTACTTTCTAT
AGTGAATAGAGTTAGGCAGGGATATTCACCATTATCGTTTCAGACCCACCTCCCAACCCCGAGGGGACCC
AGAGAGGGCCTATTTCCCATGATTCCTTCATATTTGCATATACGATACAAGGCTGTTAGAGAGATAATTA
GAATTAATTTGACTGTAAACACAAAGATATTAGTACAAAATACGTGACGTAGAAAGTAATAATTTCTTGG
GTAGTTTGCAGTTTTAAAATTATGTTTTAAAATGGACTATCATATGCTTACCGTAACTTGAAAGTATTTC
GATTTCTTGGCTTTATATATCTTGTGGAAAGGACGAAACACCGTAGTAAAATTCTATGGTCACGTTTAAG
AGCTATGCTGGAAACAGCATAGCAAGTTTAAATAAGGCTAGTCCGTTATCAACTTGAAAAAGTGGCACCG
AGTCGGTGCTTTTTTTGAATTCTAGATCTTGAGACAAATGGCAGTATTCATCCACAATTTTAAAAGAAAA
GGGGGGATTGGGGGGTACAGTGCAGGGGAAAGAATAGTAGACATAATAGCAACAGACATACAAACTAAAG
AATTACAAAAACAAATTACAAAAATTCAAAATTTTCGGGTTTATTACAGGGACAGCAGAGATCCACTTTG
GCGCCGGCTCGAGTGGCTCCGGTGCCCGTCAGTGGGCAGAGCGCACATCGCCCACAGTCCCCGAGAAGTT
GGGGGGAGGGGTCGGCAATTGAACCGGTGCCTAGAGAAGGTGGCGCGGGGTAAACTGGGAAAGTGATGTC
GTGTACTGGCTCCGCCTTTTTCCCGAGGGTGGGGGAGAACCGTATATAAGTGCAGTAGTCGCCGTGAACG
TTCTTTTTCGCAACGGGTTTGCCGCCAGAACACAGGTGTCGTGACGCGGGATCCGCCACCATGACCGAGT
ACAAGCCCACGGTGCGCCTCGCCACCCGCGACGACGTCCCCAGGGCCGTACGCACCCTCGCCGCCGCGTT
CGCCGACTACCCCGCCACGCGCCACACCGTCGATCCGGACCGCCACATCGAGCGGGTCACCGAGCTGCAA
GAACTCTTCCTCACGCGCGTCGGGCTCGACATCGGCAAGGTGTGGGTCGCGGACGACGGCGCCGCGGTGG
CGGTCTGGACCACGCCGGAGAGCGTCGAAGCGGGGGCGGTGTTCGCCGAGATCGGCCCGCGCATGGCCGA
GTTGAGCGGTTCCCGGCTGGCCGCGCAGCAACAGATGGAAGGCCTCCTGGCGCCGCACCGGCCCAAGGAG
CCCGCGTGGTTCCTGGCCACCGTCGGAGTCTCGCCCGACCACCAGGGCAAGGGTCTGGGCAGCGCCGTCG
TGCTCCCCGGAGTGGAGGCGGCCGAGCGCGCCGGGGTGCCCGCCTTCCTGGAGACCTCCGCGCCCCGCAA
CCTCCCCTTCTACGAGCGGCTCGGCTTCACCGTCACCGCCGACGTCGAGGTGCCCGAAGGACCGCGCACC
TGGTGCATGACCCGCAAGCCCGGTGCCTGAACGCGTTAAGTCGACAATCAACCTCTGGATTACAAAATTT
GTGAAAGATTGACTGGTATTCTTAACTATGTTGCTCCTTTTACGCTATGTGGATACGCTGCTTTAATGCC
TTTGTATCATGCTATTGCTTCCCGTATGGCTTTCATTTTCTCCTCCTTGTATAAATCCTGGTTGCTGTCT
CTTTATGAGGAGTTGTGGCCCGTTGTCAGGCAACGTGGCGTGGTGTGCACTGTGTTTGCTGACGCAACCC
CCACTGGTTGGGGCATTGCCACCACCTGTCAGCTCCTTTCCGGGACTTTCGCTTTCCCCCTCCCTATTGC
CACGGCGGAACTCATCGCCGCCTGCCTTGCCCGCTGCTGGACAGGGGCTCGGCTGTTGGGCACTGACAAT
TCCGTGGTGTTGTCGGGGAAATCATCGTCCTTTCCTTGGCTGCTCGCCTGTGTTGCCACCTGGATTCTGC
GCGGGACGTCCTTCTGCTACGTCCCTTCGGCCCTCAATCCAGCGGACCTTCCTTCCCGCGGCCTGCTGCC
GGCTCTGCGGCCTCTTCCGCGTCTTCGCCTTCGCCCTCAGACGAGTCGGATCTCCCTTTGGGCCGCCTCC
CCGCGTCGACTTTAAGACCAATGACTTACAAGGCAGCTGTAGATCTTAGCCACTTTTTAAAAGAAAAGGG
GGGACTGGAAGGGCTAATTCACTCCCAACGAAGACAAGATCTGCTTTTTGCTTGTACTGGGTCTCTCTGG
TTAGACCAGATCTGAGCCTGGGAGCTCTCTGGCTAACTAGGGAACCCACTGCTTAAGCCTCAATAAAGCT
TGCCTTGAGTGCTTCAAGTAGTGTGTGCCCGTCTGTTGTGTGACTCTGGTAACTAGAGATCCCTCAGACC
CTTTTAGTCAGTGTGGAAAATCTCTAGCAGTACGTATAGTAGTTCATGTCATCTTATTATTCAGTATTTA
TAACTTGCAAAGAAATGAATATCAGAGAGTGAGAGGAACTTGTTTATTGCAGCTTATAATGGTTACAAAT
AAAGCAATAGCATCACAAATTTCACAAATAAAGCATTTTTTTCACTGCATTCTAGTTGTGGTTTGTCCAA
ACTCATCAATGTATCTTATCATGTCTGGCTCTAGCTATCCCGCCCCTAACTCCGCCCATCCCGCCCCTAA
CTCCGCCCAGTTCCGCCCATTCTCCGCCCCATGGCTGACTAATTTTTTTTATTTATGCAGAGGCCGAGGC
CGCCTCGGCCTCTGAGCTATTCCAGAAGTAGTGAGGAGGCTTTTTTGGAGGCCTAGGGACGTACCCAATT
CGCCCTATAGTGAGTCGTATTACGCGCGCTCACTGGCCGTCGTTTTACAACGTCGTGACTGGGAAAACCC
TGGCGTTACCCAACTTAATCGCCTTGCAGCACATCCCCCTTTCGCCAGCTGGCGTAATAGCGAAGAGGCC
CGCACCGATCGCCCTTCCCAACAGTTGCGCAGCCTGAATGGCGAATGGG
[124 nt withheld, positions 4950-5073]
C
[91 nt withheld, positions 5075-5165]
A
[49 nt withheld, positions 5167-5215]
CCTTTGACGTTGGAGTCCACGTTCTTT
[37 nt withheld, positions 5243-5279]
ACCCTATCTCGGTCTATTCTTTTGATTTATAAGGGATTTTGCCGATTTCGGCCTATTGGTTAAAAAATGA
GCTGATTTAACAAAAATTTAACGCGAATTTTAACAAAATATTAACGCTTACAATTTAGGTGGCACTTTTC
GGGGAAATGTGCGCGGAACCCCTATTTGTTTATTTTTCTAAATACATTCAAATATGTATCCGCTCATGAG
ACAATAACCCTGATAAATGCTTCAATAATATTGAAAAAGGAAGAGTATGAGTATTCAACATTTCCGTGTC
GCCCTTATTCCCTTTTTTGCGGCATTTTGCCTTCCTGTTTTTGCTCACCCAGAAACGCTGGTGAAAGTAA
AAGATGCTGAAGATCAGTTGGGTGCACGAGTGGGTTACATCGAACTGGATCTCAACAGCGGTAAGATCCT
TGAGAGTTTTCGCCCCGAAGAACGTTTTCCAATGATGAGCACTTTTAAAGTTCTGCTATGTGGCGCGGTA
TTATCCCGTATTGACGCCGGGCAAGAGCAACTCGGTCGCCGCATACACTATTCTCAGAATGACTTGGTTG
AGTACTCACCAGTCACAGAAAAGCATCTTACGGATGGCATGACAGTAAGAGAATTATGCAGTGCTGCCAT
AACCATGAGTGATAACACTGCGGCCAACTTACTTCTGACAACGATCGGAGGACCGAAGGAGCTAACCGCT
TTTTTGCACAACATGGGGGATCATGTAACTCGCCTTGATCGTTGGGAACCGGAGCTGAATGAAGCCATAC
CAAACGACGAGCGTGACACCACGATGCCTGTAGCAATGGCAACAACGTTGCGCAAACTATTAACTGGCGA
ACTACTTACTCTAGCTTCCCGGCAACAATTAATAGACTGGATGGAGGCGGATAAAGTTGCAGGACCACTT
CTGCGCTCGGCCCTTCCGGCTGGCTGGTTTATTGCTGATAAATCTGGAGCCGGTGAGCGTGGGTCTCGCG
GTATCATTGCAGCACTGGGGCCAGATGGTAAGCCCTCCCGTATCGTAGTTATCTACACGACGGGGAGTCA
GGCAACTATGGATGAACGAAATAGACAGATCGCTGAGATAGGTGCCTCACTGATTAAGCATTGGTAACTG
TCAGACCAAGTTTACTCATATATACTTTAGATTGATTTAAAACTTCATTTTTAATTTAAAAGGATCTAGG
TGAAGATCCTTTTTGATAATCTCATGACCAAAATCCCTTAACGTGAGTTTTCGTTCCACTGAGCGTCAGA
CCCCGTAGAAAAGATCAAAGGATCTTCTTGAGATCCTTTTTTTCTGCGCGTAATCTGCTGCTTGCAAACA
AAAAAACCACCGCTACCAGCGGTGGTTTGTTTGCCGGATCAAGAGCTACCAACTCTTTTTCCGAAGGTAA
CTGGCTTCAGCAGAGCGCAGATACCAAATACTGTTCTTCTAGTGTAGCCGTAGTTAGGCCACCACTTCAA
GAACTCTGTAGCACCGCCTACATACCTCGCTCTGCTAATCCTGTTACCAGTGGCTGCTGCCAGTGGCGAT
AAGTCGTGTCTTACCGGGTTGGACTCAAGACGATAGTTACCGGATAAGGCGCAGCGGTCGGGCTGAACGG
GGGGTTCGTGCACACAGCCCAGCTTGGAGCGAACGACCTACACCGAACTGAGATACCTACAGCGTGAGCT
ATGAGAAAGCGCCACGCTTCCCGAAGGGAGAAAGGCGGACAGGTATCCGGTAAGCGGCAGGGTCGGAACA
GGAGAGCGCACGAGGGAGCTTCCAGGGGGAAACGCCTGGTATCTTTATAGTCCTGTCGGGTTTCGCCACC
TCTGACTTGAGCGTCGATTTTTGTGATGCTCGTCAGGGGGGCGGAGCCTATGGAAAAACGCCAGCAACGC
GGCCTTTTTACGGTTCCTGGCCTTTTGCTGGCCTTTTGCTCACATGTTCTTTCCTGCGTTATCCCCTGAT
TCTGTGGATAACCGTATTACCGCCTTTGAGTGAGCTGATACCGCTCGCCGCAGCCGAACGACC
Features (pLannotate 1.2.2; 28 found; start..end, strand, type, name):
      1..34      +  rep_origin     RSF ori (fragment): Plasmids containing the RSF 1030 origin of replication can be propagated in E. coli cells that contain additional plasmids with compatible origins.
     36..128     +  CDS            lacI (fragment): lac repressor; lacI; The lac repressor binds to the lac operator to inhibit transcription in E. coli. This inhibition can be relieved by adding lactose or isopropyl-β-D-thiogalactopyranoside (IPTG).
    141..162     +  protein_bind   CAP binding site: CAP binding activates transcription in the presence of cAMP. E. coli catabolite activator protein
    177..207     +  promoter       lac promoter: promoter for the E. coli lac operon
    215..231     +  protein_bind   lac operator: The lac repressor binds to the lac operator to inhibit transcription in E. coli. This inhibition can be relieved by adding lactose or isopropyl-β-D-thiogalactopyranoside (IPTG). lac repressor encoded by lacI
    276..294     +  promoter       T3 promoter: promoter for bacteriophage T3 RNA polymerase
    322..548     +  promoter       RSV promoter: Rous sarcoma virus enhancer/promoter
    549..729     +  LTR            5' LTR (truncated): truncated 5' long terminal repeat (LTR) from HIV-1
    776..901     +  misc_feature   HIV-1 Ψ: packaging signal of human immunodeficiency virus type 1
    885..1248    +  CDS            HIV-1 gag (fragment): gag protein from human immunodeficiency virus 1; gag
   1394..1627    +  misc_feature   RRE: The Rev response element (RRE) of HIV-1 allows for Rev-dependent mRNA export from the nucleus to the cytoplasm.
   2004..2030    +  CDS            Rev (fragment): human immunodeficiency virus 1 (HIV-1) Rev protein; rev; enhances nuclear export of unspliced and incompletely spliced viral mRNAs
   2034..2274    +  promoter       U6 promoter: RNA polymerase III promoter for human U6 snRNA
   2322..2389    +  misc_RNA       tracrRNA (fragment): trans-activating CRISPR RNA for the Streptococcus pyogenes CRISPR/Cas9 system
   2438..2555    +  misc_feature   cPPT/CTS: central polypurine tract and central termination sequence of HIV-1
   2624..2835    +  promoter       EF-1α core promoter: core promoter for human elongation factor EF-1α
   2861..3460    +  CDS            PuroR (fragment): puromycin N-acetyltransferase; pac from Streptomyces; confers resistance to puromycin
   3476..4064    +  misc_feature   WPRE: woodchuck hepatitis virus posttranscriptional regulatory element
   4115..4134    +  misc_feature   cPPT/CTS (fragment): central polypurine tract and central termination sequence of HIV-1
   4136..4369    +  LTR            3' LTR (ΔU3): self-inactivating 3' long terminal repeat (LTR) from HIV-1
   4447..4568    +  polyA_signal   SV40 poly(A) signal: SV40 polyadenylation signal
   4608..4743    +  rep_origin     SV40 ori: SV40 origin of replication
   4764..4782    -  promoter       T7 promoter: promoter for bacteriophage T7 RNA polymerase
   4790..4945    +  CDS            lacZα (fragment): LacZα fragment of β-galactosidase; lacZ fragment
   4950..5378    +  rep_origin     f1 ori (sequence partly withheld): f1 bacteriophage origin of replication; arrow indicates direction of (+) strand synthesis
   5431..5535    +  promoter       AmpR promoter: bla
   5536..6396    +  CDS            AmpR: β-lactamase; bla; confers resistance to ampicillin, carbenicillin, and related antibiotics
   6567..7155    +  rep_origin     ori: high-copy-number ColE1/pMB1/pBR322/pUC origin of replication
