[The description below was written by a language model from this plasmid's Addgene catalogue record and pLannotate feature annotations shown in this document.]
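Description:
CHEK1 C1.2 gRNA is a third-generation lentiviral CRISPR guide plasmid built on the pLenti-sgRNA backbone and carrying a single guide RNA against human CHEK1. It is maintained in E. coli through a high-copy ColE1/pUC-type origin with ampicillin resistance (AmpR under its own bla promoter), and the backbone also carries an f1 origin and an SV40 origin. The guide oligonucleotides were inserted between two BsmBI sites that were destroyed in the process. The depositor notes that the listed target sequence includes the 5′ cloning overhang rather than only the 20-nt spacer. The catalogue gives a backbone size of 9151 bp without insert, whereas the sequenced record is 7,302 nt. This probably reflects loss of a stuffer fragment on cloning, although the record does not say so.

The viral genome is transcribed in packaging cells from an RSV promoter fused to a truncated HIV-1 5′ LTR, which makes expression Tat-independent. It includes the Ψ packaging signal with a gag fragment, the RRE for Rev-dependent nuclear export, a cPPT/CTS element, WPRE to enhance transcript expression, and a self-inactivating ΔU3 3′ LTR followed by an SV40 polyadenylation signal. Within this frame, a human U6 RNA polymerase III promoter drives the CHEK1 spacer fused to the S. pyogenes guide scaffold, annotated as a tracrRNA fragment. A separate EF-1α core promoter drives puromycin N-acetyltransferase for selection of transduced mammalian cells. No Cas9 is encoded, so the nuclease must be supplied separately. The plasmid belongs to a series of guides used for large-scale knockout analysis of cell-cycle genes in human cell lines.
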