Addgene plasmid #90626: CHEK1 C1.2 gRNA
Purpose: 3rd generation lentiviral gRNA plasmid targeting human CHEK1
Depositing lab: Iain Cheeseman. Depositing organization: Whitehead Institute for Biomedical Research. Publication: Large-Scale Analysis of CRISPR/Cas9 Cell-Cycle Knockouts Reveals the Diversity of p53-Dependent Responses to Cell-Cycle Defects. McKinley KL, Cheeseman IM. Dev Cell. 2017 Feb 27;40(4):405-420.e2. doi: 10.1016/j.devcel.2017.01.012. Epub 2017 Feb 16. PubMed 28216383.
Backbone
  Vector backbone: pLenti-sgRNA
  Backbone manufacturer: Eric Lander & David Sabatini labs (Addgene plasmid #71409)
  Backbone size w/o insert (bp): 9151
  Vector type: Lentiviral, CRISPR
  Selectable markers: Puromycin
Growth in bacteria
  Bacterial resistance: Ampicillin, 100 μg/mL
  Growth temperature: 37°C
  Growth strain: NEB Stable
  Copy number: Unknown
Gene/Insert
  Gene/Insert name: CHEK1 (Guide Designation C1.2) (alt name: pKMKO series)
  gRNA/shRNA sequence: CACCgTAGTAAAATTCTATGGTCAC
  Species: H. sapiens (human)
  Promoter: U6
  Cloning method: Restriction Enzyme; 5′ cloning site BsmBI (destroyed during cloning); 3′ cloning site BsmBI (destroyed during cloning)
  Sequencing primers: 5′ hU6-F (5'-GAGGGCCTATTTCCCATGATT-3'); 3′ EF1a-R (5'-CACGGCGACTACTGCACTTA-3')
Terms and licenses: Academic/Nonprofit Terms; Industry Terms: Not Available to Industry
Depositor comments: Please note that gRNA target sequence listed is not strictly the 20nt spacer sequence, but also contains the 5' BsmBI overhang. For more information about knockout human cell lines generated using this plasmid, please see http://cellcycleknockouts.wi.mit.edu/ .
How to cite: CHEK1 C1.2 gRNA was a gift from Iain Cheeseman (Addgene plasmid # 90626 ; http://n2t.net/addgene:90626 ; RRID:Addgene_90626)
